Addgene plasmid #49123: pEMS1993
Purpose: AAV plasmid with OLIG1 (Ple304) promoter driving expression of iCre.
Depositing lab: Elizabeth Simpson. Depositing organization: University of British Columbia. Publication: New MiniPromoter Ple345 (NEFL) Drives Strong and Specific Expression in Retinal Ganglion Cells of Mouse and Primate Retina. Simpson E, Korecki AJ, Fornes O, McGill TJ, Cueva-Vargas JL, Agostinone J, Farkas RA, Hickmott JW, Lam SL, Mathelier A, Renner LM, Stoddard J, Zhou M, Di Polo A, Neuringer M, Wasserman WW. Hum Gene Ther. 2018 Jul 31. doi: 10.1089/hum.2018.118. PubMed 30062914.
Backbone
  Vector backbone: AAV2
  Vector type: Mammalian Expression, AAV
Growth in bacteria
  Bacterial resistance: Ampicillin, 100 μg/mL
  Growth temperature: 30°C
  Growth strain: Stbl2
  Copy number: Low Copy
Gene/Insert
  Gene/Insert name: ssAAV-Ple304-iCre (alt name: iCre)
  Species: Synthetic
  Promoter: OLIG1
  Cloning method: Restriction Enzyme; 5′ cloning site Unknown (unknown if destroyed); 3′ cloning site Unknown (unknown if destroyed)
Terms and licenses: Academic/Nonprofit Terms; Industry Terms: Not Available to Industry
Depositor comments: Please see the annotated GenBank file and the additional image file for the specific location of the minipromoter in this plasmid.
How to cite: pEMS1993 was a gift from Elizabeth Simpson (Addgene plasmid # 49123 ; http://n2t.net/addgene:49123 ; RRID:Addgene_49123)
