[The description below was written by a language model from this plasmid's Addgene catalogue record and the feature table of its GenBank file.]
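Description:
pEMS1993 is a 7,281 bp single-stranded AAV (ssAAV) genome plasmid built on an AAV2 backbone, intended for packaging recombinant AAV that delivers a cell-type-restricted Cre recombinase to mammalian cells. Two AAV2 inverted terminal repeats bracket a roughly 4.3 kb region; these ITRs are the only cis elements needed for replication and encapsidation of the intervening DNA when rep, cap and helper functions are supplied in trans. Outside the ITRs, the bacterial portion carries a ColE1/pUC-type origin, an f1 phage origin, the beta-lactamase gene with its own promoter for ampicillin selection, and remnants of the lacZ region (CAP site, lac promoter and operator, M13 primer sites). Although the origin is annotated as a high-copy type, the catalogue lists the plasmid as low copy and it is kept in a recombination-deficient strain, a common way to preserve ITR integrity.

According to the catalogue, the payload is the Ple304 MiniPromoter, a compact synthetic regulatory element derived from OLIG1, driving iCre, a codon-improved Cre recombinase. Neither the MiniPromoter nor the iCre coding sequence is annotated in the feature table. By position, the promoter presumably occupies the unannotated stretch between the left ITR and the chimeric beta-globin/immunoglobulin heavy chain intron, and iCre the gap between that intron and the SV40 polyadenylation signal. The intron is a standard part that promotes splicing and enhances transcript expression, and the poly(A) signal terminates the message. The construct belongs to a MiniPromoter series designed for restricted expression from AAV. It would typically be used to test Ple304 specificity or to recombine loxP-flanked alleles and reporters in OLIG1-expressing cells.
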