LOCUS       Exported 7281 bp ds-DNA circular SYN 13-MAY-2021
DEFINITION  AAV plasmid with OLIG1 (Ple304) promoter driving expression of iCre.
            .
ACCESSION   .
VERSION     .
KEYWORDS    pEMS1993
SOURCE      synthetic DNA construct
  ORGANISM  synthetic DNA construct
REFERENCE   1 (bases 1 to 7281)
  AUTHORS   Simpson E, Korecki AJ, Fornes O, McGill TJ, Cueva-Vargas JL,
            Agostinone J, Farkas RA, Hickmott JW, Lam SL, Mathelier A, Renner
            LM, Stoddard J, Zhou M, Di Polo A, Neuringer M, Wasserman WW
  TITLE     New MiniPromoter Ple345 (NEFL) Drives Strong and Specific Expression
            in Retinal Ganglion Cells of Mouse and Primate Retina.
  JOURNAL   Hum Gene Ther. 2018 Jul 31. doi: 10.1089/hum.2018.118.
  PUBMED    30062914
REFERENCE   2 (bases 1 to 7281)
  AUTHORS   .
  TITLE     Direct Submission
  JOURNAL   Exported May 13, 2021 from SnapGene Server 1.1.58
            http://www.snapgene.com
FEATURES             Location/Qualifiers
     source          1..7281
                     /organism="synthetic DNA construct"
                     /mol_type="other DNA"
     repeat_region   1..130
                     /label=AAV2 ITR
     intron          2838..2970
                     /label=chimeric intron
                     /note="chimera between introns from human beta-globin and
                     immunoglobulin heavy chain genes"
     primer_bind     2953..2972
                     /label=pMT2-F
                     /note="Synthetic intron, forward primer"
     polyA_signal    4051..4172
                     /label=SV40 poly(A) signal
                     /note="SV40 polyadenylation signal"
     primer_bind     complement(4062..4081)
                     /label=EBV-rev
                     /note="SV40 polyA terminator, reverse primer"
     primer_bind     4116..4135
                     /label=SV40pA-R
                     /note="SV40 polyA, reverse primer"
     repeat_region   4342..4471
                     /label=AAV2 ITR
     primer_bind     complement(4490..4507)
                     /label=M13 Forward
                     /note="In lacZ gene. Also called M13-F20 or M13 (-21)
                     Forward"
     primer_bind     complement(4490..4506)
                     /label=M13 fwd
                     /note="common sequencing primer, one of multiple similar
                     variants"
     primer_bind     complement(4499..4521)
                     /label=M13/pUC Forward
                     /note="In lacZ gene"
     rep_origin      4648..5103
                     /direction=RIGHT
                     /label=f1 ori
                     /note="f1 bacteriophage origin of replication; arrow
                     indicates direction of (+) strand synthesis"
     primer_bind     complement(4735..4754)
                     /label=F1ori-R
                     /note="F1 origin, reverse primer"
     primer_bind     4945..4966
                     /label=F1ori-F
                     /note="F1 origin, forward primer"
     promoter        5129..5233
                     /gene="bla"
                     /label=AmpR promoter
     CDS             5234..6094
                     /codon_start=1
                     /gene="bla"
                     /product="beta-lactamase"
                     /label=AmpR
                     /note="confers resistance to ampicillin, carbenicillin, and
                     related antibiotics"
                     /translation="MSIQHFRVALIPFFAAFCLPVFAHPETLVKVKDAEDQLGARVGYI
                     ELDLNSGKILESFRPEERFPMMSTFKVLLCGAVLSRIDAGQEQLGRRIHYSQNDLVEYS
                     PVTEKHLTDGMTVRELCSAAITMSDNTAANLLLTTIGGPKELTAFLHNMGDHVTRLDRW
                     EPELNEAIPNDERDTTMPVAMATTLRKLLTGELLTLASRQQLIDWMEADKVAGPLLRSA
                     LPAGWFIADKSGAGERGSRGIIAALGPDGKPSRIVVIYTTGSQATMDERNRQIAEIGAS
                     LIKHW"
     primer_bind     complement(5452..5471)
                     /label=Amp-R
                     /note="Ampicillin resistance gene, reverse primer"
     rep_origin      6265..6853
                     /direction=RIGHT
                     /label=ori
                     /note="high-copy-number ColE1/pMB1/pBR322/pUC origin of
                     replication"
     primer_bind     6754..6773
                     /label=pBR322ori-F
                     /note="pBR322 origin, forward primer"
     primer_bind     7007..7024
                     /label=L4440
                     /note="L4440 vector, forward primer"
     protein_bind    7141..7162
                     /label=CAP binding site
                     /bound_moiety="E. coli catabolite activator protein"
                     /note="CAP binding activates transcription in the presence
                     of cAMP."
     promoter        7177..7207
                     /label=lac promoter
                     /note="promoter for the E. coli lac operon"
     protein_bind    7215..7231
                     /label=lac operator
                     /bound_moiety="lac repressor encoded by lacI"
                     /note="The lac repressor binds to the lac operator to
                     inhibit transcription in E. coli. This inhibition can be
                     relieved by adding lactose or
                     isopropyl-beta-D-thiogalactopyranoside (IPTG)."
     primer_bind     7220..7242
                     /label=M13/pUC Reverse
                     /note="In lacZ gene"
     primer_bind     7239..7255
                     /label=M13 rev
                     /note="common sequencing primer, one of multiple similar
                     variants"
     primer_bind     7239..7255
                     /label=M13 Reverse
                     /note="In lacZ gene. Also called M13-rev"
ORIGIN
        1 ctgcgcgctc gctcgctcac tgaggccgcc cgggcaaagc ccgggcgtcg ggcgaccttt
       61 ggtcgcccgg cctcagtgag cgagcgagcg cgcagagagg gagtggccaa ctccatcact
      121 aggggttcct tgtagttaat gattaacccg ccatgctact tatctacgta gccatgctct
      181 aggaagatcg gaattcccta ggccggccac tgagttaata tttccaggtc agagcgcctc
      241 cgagagaaaa aggcggtggc cttggagctc tggtctcctt aactgcaccc tgggaagtct
      301 tcacacggcc tttcttcccc tggtggtcta atctggagtc agatccagcc gtcagctctt
      361 acagacgggg aaggaccggg agccaacggg aaaacaacag gtgagcttgt gaacaagtcc
      421 ccttctgtgt ctcgggcagg gtgtctgccc gggcaaccgt ggggctgcac tgacttccag
      481 aaccttctgc ctctgcaggt gttttaggaa cttggcctca gcgcttcagt gacccatatt
      541 ttattacctt tcaggtttct ataattcatc attcactcct ttctgaaaac ctagaatgaa
      601 aaagtttagc agctcagcgc cgcggcctct ctccattctc tccccaaaca catcggcctg
      661 tttgttctct ttcatccccg ctcttcctgt tgcattctgc cggttcaatg gggaaggagt
      721 gaaaccggat ggctggaccc agtgcgggga aatgacttca gagccacctt tgtttccctc
      781 attcctttga gcgcacttgg ccctgcgtct ctatgaaagg gcttgtttga accattcgga
      841 acatccagca agccagagat gctgcggcca gaaccgctcg catcttttca ggctgcctga
      901 gactctgggt taaactgcca aatttttgca acaaaactaa ccatgacatt ggacattgtg
      961 ttataaatta gccacagcct tccaagcaaa ttgtctcttt ttattgtatc agtgtaagcc
     1021 tcggaaacat ttggcttcag ctactacctt cagggaggct cagaggatat ttttgttctg
     1081 ccccaaacca actcttcaga caccaccttc cttgtcctca cgcttgacta gcagacaatg
     1141 ggttcttcag aagccacagc atttcagctg ttttggcccc agaggccaca agctgactgc
     1201 atgtcattct ccaccagcag agcgtcacct cggggtagct ccaaacagta tcaaccggtt
     1261 tgtggtgagt ggataaacac caggctgggt gaatgaagtc acaggctgag tcatcctctg
     1321 cacatggggg ctgaatgggg ctcagtcagg cccagaggag cctccccggc aaggtgctgg
     1381 gggccaggct ctccctgcca gtgaggctgg ggtccgtccc caatagtcat tcctttggcc
     1441 aacagaaatg ataaggcaga caaatggaag atcaatgaag caacatcgtg gcaataatgc
     1501 aattggtcct gccgtagtca tgaacatgta aataacaaga cagcaataag aagaccccag
     1561 actctgccta gaaacaaaat attcagcctg ttgttgttgt ttcttattgc aggattttga
     1621 gtggaaaagt agttccactt gtcaatcagc tacgttgcag gggctaatag attctggtgt
     1681 ttagggaggt caacacggaa tttaatttaa catctcacaa tacacccaca tgcccagaaa
     1741 atgtggacag cttgataggg ttcactgagc caaagaagca agacccaaac agtgcattaa
     1801 tgtatagggg aagaatagtt gcaatcagcc ccttgtgaat tggacagagg gcttggagat
     1861 gaagcaatta tcagccatcg gggattaata gtaaagtgtg aataccaagc tgtatatgtt
     1921 aggggcagaa tatgttgcct atagaaaaca acaaaggacg tttcttacta ttaagtgaga
     1981 ttaaacgtaa tggcctgatt taatcacaaa ggcagaatta aattcagatg gcaacttcaa
     2041 agtggacaca ggaacacagg ccactgctta catttacata tagctggcat agcttggcct
     2101 gcaacacaat aggataaagt ttctttggcc acttaaacaa ttttctattc ttcacctttt
     2161 tctttttttc tttttttttt cttttgtggg tgtgtgtgtg tgtgtgtgtg tgtgtgaaca
     2221 ctcactgtat ttattcccca attgcattta gttagtaaga aggagctaag tgttatattt
     2281 attcatggag gctataactg ttaattcttc caaattgtga aaaaaaagcc tcatagggtc
     2341 aataagaaca gagtagttat aatcagattg tcaccaaaaa agaaaaagaa gaaaaaggtt
     2401 gtttttgagt agacagttgc tggaggaagg cacgtgagtt gcagcctgac cagtgcgacc
     2461 agtcctcctt caacagcccc gcttgccttg aaaaggcgcc cttactccgc tcagggggcc
     2521 tgtcccgcgc ggctggcaca ggcgctcaca ataacctcct aaagcggtgc cagccgcacc
     2581 tccgcgcggc cccggcacaa gcagccaatg aacacgcggc tgcgcccggc ctcgcgcctc
     2641 cattggctgc gccccgccac ccgctgcccc gcaggttccc aagccgggtt taaaggggta
     2701 gggcgcgggc cagggcccca ccatcgtttc cccgcgcgca ggtccgcggg gaggggcggc
     2761 ctgccgaccg gcccacccca gggcgttcct gaagggcgtc ctcggcgcgc cgaagttggt
     2821 cgtgaggcac tgggcaggta agtatcaagg ttacaagaca ggtttaagga gaccaataga
     2881 aactgggctt gtcgagacag agaagactct tgcgtttctg ataggcacct attggtctta
     2941 ctgacatcca ctttgccttt ctctccacag gtgtccactc ccaggcggcc gccaccatgt
     3001 ccaacctgct gactgtgcac caaaacctgc ctgccctccc tgtggatgcc acctctgatg
     3061 aagtcaggaa gaacctgatg gacatgttca gggacaggca ggccttctct gaacacacct
     3121 ggaagatgct cctgtctgtg tgcagatcct gggctgcctg gtgcaagctg aacaacagga
     3181 aatggttccc tgctgaacct gaggatgtga gggactacct cctgtacctg caagccagag
     3241 gcctggctgt gaagaccatc caacagcacc tgggccagct caacatgctg cacaggagat
     3301 ctggcctgcc tcgcccttct gactccaatg ctgtgtccct ggtgatgagg agaatcagaa
     3361 aggagaatgt ggatgctggg gagagagcca agcaggccct ggcctttgaa cgcactgact
     3421 ttgaccaagt cagatccctg atggagaact ctgacagatg ccaggacatc aggaacctgg
     3481 ccttcctggg cattgcctac aacaccctgc tgcgcattgc cgaaattgcc agaatcagag
     3541 tgaaggacat ctcccgcacc gatggtggga gaatgctgat ccacattggc aggaccaaga
     3601 ccctggtgtc cacagctggt gtggagaagg ccctgtccct gggggttacc aagctggtgg
     3661 agagatggat ctctgtgtct ggtgtggctg atgaccccaa caactacctg ttctgccggg
     3721 tcagaaagaa tggtgtggct gccccttctg ccacctccca actgtccacc cgggccctgg
     3781 aagggatctt tgaggccacc caccgcctga tctatggtgc caaggatgac tctgggcaga
     3841 gatacctggc ctggtctggc cactctgcca gagtgggtgc tgccagggac atggccaggg
     3901 ctggtgtgtc catccctgaa atcatgcagg ctggtggctg gaccaatgtg aacatagtga
     3961 tgaactacat cagaaacctg gactctgaga ctggggccat ggtgaggctg ctcgaggatg
     4021 gggactgagc ggccgcgatc gcagacatga taagatacat tgatgagttt ggacaaacca
     4081 caactagaat gcagtgaaaa aaatgcttta tttgtgaaat ttgtgatgct attgctttat
     4141 ttgtaaccat tataagctgc aataaacaag ttaacaacaa caattgcatt cattttatgt
     4201 ttcaggttca gggggagatg tgggaggttt tttaaagcaa gtaaaacctc tacaaatgtg
     4261 gtaggtcgaa attcccgata aggatcttcc tagagcatgg ctacgtagat aagtagcatg
     4321 gcgggttaat cattaactac aaggaacccc tagtgatgga gttggccact ccctctctgc
     4381 gcgctcgctc gctcactgag gccgggcgac caaaggtcgc ccgacgcccg ggctttgccc
     4441 gggcggcctc agtgagcgag cgagcgcgca gccttaatta acctaattca ctggccgtcg
     4501 ttttacaacg tcgtgactgg gaaaaccctg gcgttaccca acttaatcgc cttgcagcac
     4561 atcccccttt cgccagctgg cgtaatagcg aagaggcccg caccgatcgc ccttcccaac
     4621 agttgcgcag cctgaatggc gaatgggnnn nnnnnnnnnn nnnnnnnnnn nnnnnnnnnn
     4681 nnnnnnnnnn nnnnnnnnnn nnnnnnnnnn nnnnnnnnnn nnnnnnnnnn nnnnnnnnnn
     4741 nnnnnnnnnn nnnnnnnnnn nnnnnnnnnn ncnnnnnnnn nnnnnnnnnn nnnnnnnnnn
     4801 nnnnnnnnnn nnnnnnnnnn nnnnnnnnnn nnnnnnnnnn nnnnnnnnnn nnnnnnnnnn
     4861 nnnannnnnn nnnnnnnnnn nnnnnnnnnn nnnnnnnnnn nnnnnnnnnn nnncctttga
     4921 cgttggagtc cacgttcttt aatagtggac tcttgttcca aactggaaca acactcaacc
     4981 ctatctcggt ctattctttt gatttataag ggattttgcc gatttcggcc tattggttaa
     5041 aaaatgagct gatttaacaa aaatttaacg cgaattttaa caaaatatta acgcttacaa
     5101 tttaggtggc acttttcggg gaaatgtgcg cggaacccct atttgtttat ttttctaaat
     5161 acattcaaat atgtatccgc tcatgagaca ataaccctga taaatgcttc aataatattg
     5221 aaaaaggaag agtatgagta ttcaacattt ccgtgtcgcc cttattccct tttttgcggc
     5281 attttgcctt cctgtttttg ctcacccaga aacgctggtg aaagtaaaag atgctgaaga
     5341 tcagttgggt gcacgagtgg gttacatcga actggatctc aacagcggta agatccttga
     5401 gagttttcgc cccgaagaac gttttccaat gatgagcact tttaaagttc tgctatgtgg
     5461 cgcggtatta tcccgtattg acgccgggca agagcaactc ggtcgccgca tacactattc
     5521 tcagaatgac ttggttgagt actcaccagt cacagaaaag catcttacgg atggcatgac
     5581 agtaagagaa ttatgcagtg ctgccataac catgagtgat aacactgcgg ccaacttact
     5641 tctgacaacg atcggaggac cgaaggagct aaccgctttt ttgcacaaca tgggggatca
     5701 tgtaactcgc cttgatcgtt gggaaccgga gctgaatgaa gccataccaa acgacgagcg
     5761 tgacaccacg atgcctgtag caatggcaac aacgttgcgc aaactattaa ctggcgaact
     5821 acttactcta gcttcccggc aacaattaat agactggatg gaggcggata aagttgcagg
     5881 accacttctg cgctcggccc ttccggctgg ctggtttatt gctgataaat ctggagccgg
     5941 tgagcgtggg tctcgcggta tcattgcagc actggggcca gatggtaagc cctcccgtat
     6001 cgtagttatc tacacgacgg ggagtcaggc aactatggat gaacgaaata gacagatcgc
     6061 tgagataggt gcctcactga ttaagcattg gtaactgtca gaccaagttt actcatatat
     6121 actttagatt gatttaaaac ttcattttta atttaaaagg atctaggtga agatcctttt
     6181 tgataatctc atgaccaaaa tcccttaacg tgagttttcg ttccactgag cgtcagaccc
     6241 cgtagaaaag atcaaaggat cttcttgaga tccttttttt ctgcgcgtaa tctgctgctt
     6301 gcaaacaaaa aaaccaccgc taccagcggt ggtttgtttg ccggatcaag agctaccaac
     6361 tctttttccg aaggtaactg gcttcagcag agcgcagata ccaaatactg ttcttctagt
     6421 gtagccgtag ttaggccacc acttcaagaa ctctgtagca ccgcctacat acctcgctct
     6481 gctaatcctg ttaccagtgg ctgctgccag tggcgataag tcgtgtctta ccgggttgga
     6541 ctcaagacga tagttaccgg ataaggcgca gcggtcgggc tgaacggggg gttcgtgcac
     6601 acagcccagc ttggagcgaa cgacctacac cgaactgaga tacctacagc gtgagctatg
     6661 agaaagcgcc acgcttcccg aagggagaaa ggcggacagg tatccggtaa gcggcagggt
     6721 cggaacagga gagcgcacga gggagcttcc agggggaaac gcctggtatc tttatagtcc
     6781 tgtcgggttt cgccacctct gacttgagcg tcgatttttg tgatgctcgt caggggggcg
     6841 gagcctatgg aaaaacgcca gcaacgcggc ctttttacgg ttcctggcct tttgctggcc
     6901 ttttgctcac atgttctttc ctgcgttatc ccctgattct gtggataacc gtattaccgc
     6961 ctttgagtga gctgataccg ctcgccgcag ccgaacgacc gagcgcagcg agtcagtgag
     7021 cgaggaagcg gaagagcgcc caatacgcaa accgcctctc cccgcgcgtt ggccgattca
     7081 ttaatgcagc tggcacgaca ggtttcccga ctggaaagcg ggcagtgagc gcaacgcaat
     7141 taatgtgagt tagctcactc attaggcacc ccaggcttta cactttatgc ttccggctcg
     7201 tatgttgtgt ggaattgtga gcggataaca atttcacaca ggaaacagct atgaccatga
     7261 ttacgccaga tttaattaag g
//
