>Addgene plasmid #49123 | pEMS1993 | addgene partial sequence | sequence record 80424 | M13pUC-rev 5'-AGCGGATAACAATTTCACACAGG-3'
TCACTGGCCGTCGTTTTACAACGTCGTGACTGGGAAAACCCTGGCGTTACCCAACTTAATCGCCTTGCAG
CACATCCCCCTTTCGCCAGCTGGCGTAATAGCGAAGAGGCCCGCACCGATCGCCCTTCCCAACAGTTGCG
CAGCCTGAATGGCGAATGGG
[124 nt withheld, positions 161-284]
C
[91 nt withheld, positions 286-376]
A
[49 nt withheld, positions 378-426]
CCTTTGACGTTGGAGTCCACGTTCTTTAATAGTGGACTCTTGTTCCAAACTGGAACAACACTCAACCCTA
TCTCGGTCTATTCTTTTGATTTATAAGGGATTTTGCCGATTTCGGCCTATTGGTTAAAAAATGAGCTGAT
TTAACAAAAATTTAACGCGAATTTTAACAAAATATTAACGCTTACAATTTAGGTGGCACTTTTCGGGGAA
ATGTGCGCGGAACCCCTATTTGTTTATTTTTCTAAATACATTCAAATATGTATCCGCTCATGAGACAATA
ACCCTGATAAATGCTTCAATAATATTGAAAAAGGAAGAGTATGAGTATTCAACATTTCCGTGTCGCCCTT
ATTCCCTTTTTTGCGGCATTTTGCCTTCCTGTTTTTGCTCACCCAGAAACGCTGGTGAAAGTAAAAGATG
CTGAA
