>Addgene plasmid #49123 | pEMS1993 | addgene partial sequence | sequence record 81397 | M13pUC-fwd 5'-CCCAGTCACGACGTTGTAAAACG-3'
AATCTGGCGTAATCATGGTCATAGCTGTTTCCTGTGTGAAATTGTTATCCGCTCACAATTCCACACAACA
TACGAGCCGGAAGCATAAAGTGTAAAGCCTGGGGTGCCTAATGAGTGAGCTAACTCACATTAATTGCGTT
GCGCTCACTGCCCGCTTTCCAGTCGGGAAACCTGTCGTGCCAGCTGCATTAATGAATCGGCCAACGCGCG
GGGAGAGGCGGTTTGCGTATTGGGCGCTCTTCCGCTTCCTCGCTCACTGACTCGCTGCGCTCGGTCGTTC
GGCTGCGGCGAGCGGTATCAGCTCACTCAAAGGCGGTAATACGGTTATCCACAGAATCAGGGGATAACGC
AGGAAAGAACATGTGAGCAAAAGGCCAGCAAAAGGCCAGGAACCGTAAAAAGGCCGCGTTGCTGGCGTTT
TTCCATAGGCTCCGCCCCCCTGACGAGCATCACAAAAATCGACGCTCAAGTCAGAGGTGGCGAAACCCGA
CAGGACTATAAAGATACCAGGCGTTTCCCCCTGGAAGCTCCCTCGTGCGCTCTCCTGTTCCGACCCTGCC
GCTTACCGGATACCTGTCCGCCTTTCTCCCTTCGGGAAGCGTGGCGCTTTCTCATAGCTCACGCTGTAGG
TATCTCAGTTCGGTGTAGGTCGTTCGCTCCAAGCTGGGCTGTGTGCACGAACCCCCCGTTCAGCCCGACC
GCTGCGCCTTATCCGGTAACTATCGTCTTGAGTCCAACCCGGTAAGACACGACTTATCGCCACTGGCAGC
AGCCACTGGTAACAGGATTAGCAGAGCGAGGTATGTAGGCGGTGCTACAGAGTTCTTGAAGTGGTGGCCT
AACTACGGCTACACTAGAAGAACAGTATTTGGTATCTGCGCTCTGCTGAAGCCAGTTACCTTCGGAAAAA
GAGTTGGTAGCTCTTGATCCGGCAA
