>Addgene plasmid #49123 | pEMS1993 | addgene partial sequence | sequence record 83578 | chim-int-F 5'-TCTTACTGACATCCACTTTGCC-3'
CCAACCTGCTGACTGTGCACCAAAACCTGCCTGCCCTCCCTGTGGATGCCACCTCTGATGAAGTCAGGAA
GAACCTGATGGACATGTTCAGGGACAGGCAGGCCTTCTCTGAACACACCTGGAAGATGCTCCTGTCTGTG
TGCAGATCCTGGGCTGCCTGGTGCAAGCTGAACAACAGGAAATGGTTCCCTGCTGAACCTGAGGATGTGA
GGGACTACCTCCTGTACCTGCAAGCCAGAGGCCTGGCTGTGAAGACCATCCAACAGCACCTGGGCCAGCT
CAACATGCTGCACAGGAGATCTGGCCTGCCTCGCCCTTCTGACTCCAATGCTGTGTCCCTGGTGATGAGG
AGAATCAGAAAGGAGAATGTGGATGCTGGGGAGAGAGCCAAGCAGGCCCTGGCCTTTGAACGCACTGACT
TTGACCAAGTCAGATCCCTGATGGAGAACTCTGACAGATGCCAGGACATCAGGAACCTGGCCTTCCTGGG
CATTGCCTACAACACCCTGCTGCGCATTGCCGAAATTGCCAGAATCAGAGTGAAGGACATCTCCCGCACC
GATGGTGGGAGAATGCTGATCCACATTGGCAGGACCAAGACCCTGGTGTCCACAGCTGGTGTGGAGAAGG
CCCTGTCCCTGGGGGTTACCAAGCTGGTGGAGAGATGGATCTCTGTGTCTGGTGTGGCTGATGACCCCAA
CAACTACCTGTTCTGCCGGGTCAGAAAGAATGGTGTG
