>Addgene plasmid #49123 | pEMS1993 | addgene partial sequence | sequence record 83622 | pCAGGS-3 5'-TCCTTAAACCTGTCTTGTAA-3'
CAACTTCGGCGCGCCGAGGACGCCCTTCAGGAACGCCCTGGGGTGGGCCGGTCGGCAGGCCGCCCCTCCC
CGCGGACCTGCGCGCGGGGAAACGATGGTGGGGCCCTGGCCCGCGCCCTACCCCTTTAAACCCGGCTTGG
GAACCTGCGGGGCAGCGGGTGGCGGGGCGCAGCCAATGGAGGCGCGAGGCCGGGCGCAGCCGCGTGTTCA
TTGGCTGCTTGTGCCGGGGCCGCGCGGAGGTGCGGCTGGCACCGCTTTAGGAGGTTATTGTGAGCGCCTG
TGCCAGCCGCGCGGGACAGGCCCCCTGAGCGGAGTAAGGGCGCCTTTTCAAGGCAAGCGGGGCTGTTGAA
GGAGGACTGGTCGCACTGGTCAGGCTGCAACTCACGTGCCTTCCTCCAGCAACTGTCTACTCAAAAACAA
CCTTTTTCTTCTTTTTCTTTTTTGGTGACAATCTGATTATAACTACTCTGTTCTTATTGACCCTATGAGG
CTTTTTTTTCACAATTTGGAAGAATTAACAGTTATAGCCTCCATGAATAAATATAACACTTAGCTCCTTC
TTACTAACTAAATGCAATTGGGGAATAAATACAGTGAGTGTTCACACACACACACACACACACACACACC
CACAAAAGAAAAAAAAAAGAAAAAAAGAAAAAGGTGAAGAATAGAAAATTGTTTAAGTGGCCAAAGAAAC
TTTATCCTATTGTGTTGCAGGCCAAGCTATGCCAGCTATATGTAAATGTAAGCAGTGGCCTGTGTTCCTG
TGTCCACTTTGAAGTTGCCATCTGAATTTAATTCTGCCTTTGTGATTAAATCAGGCCATTACGTTTAATC
TCACTTAATAGTAAGAAACGTCCTTTGTTGTTTTCTATAGGCAACATATTCTGCCCCTAACATATACAGC
TTGGTATTCACACTTTACTATTAATCCCCGATGGCTGATAATTGCTTCATCTCC
